Addgene plasmid #52250: pUASp YFP Cdc42 CA
Purpose: Drosophila expression of YFP-Cdc42 constitutively active mutant
Depositing lab: Matthew Scott. Depositing organization: Stanford University.
Backbone
  Vector backbone: pUASp
  Backbone size w/o insert (bp): 9939
  Vector type: Insect Expression ; Drosophila
Growth in bacteria
  Bacterial resistance: Ampicillin, 100 μg/mL
  Growth temperature: 37°C
  Growth strain: Top10
  Copy number: Unknown
Gene/Insert
  Gene/Insert name: Cdc42
  Species: D. melanogaster (fly)
  Mutation: Q61L; CA mutation
  Entrez Gene: Cdc42 (a.k.a. Dmel_CG12530, CDC-42, CDC42, CG12530, Cdc 42, Cdc-42, Cdc42Dm, D-CDC42, D-Cdc42, D-cdc42, DCDC42, DCdc42, Dcdc42, Dm Cdc42, DmCDC42, Dmcdc42, Dmel\CG12530, P40793, cdc42)
  Promoter: GAL4
  Tag / fusion protein: YFP (N terminal on backbone)
  Cloning method: Gateway Cloning
  Sequencing primers: 5′ EGFP-C; 3′ pUASp-3 (5'-AGGTTTAACCAGGGGATGCT-3')
Terms and licenses: Academic/Nonprofit Terms; Industry Terms: Not Available to Industry
Depositor comments: Please note that the ORF contains a SNP at A172T.
How to cite: pUASp YFP Cdc42 CA was a gift from Matthew Scott (Addgene plasmid # 52250 ; http://n2t.net/addgene:52250 ; RRID:Addgene_52250)
