[The description below was written by a language model from this plasmid's Addgene catalogue record and pLannotate feature annotations shown in this document.]
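Description:
pUASp YFP Cdc42 CA is a Drosophila expression and transformation plasmid built on the pUASp backbone. It carries a constitutively active form of the fly small GTPase Cdc42 fused at its N terminus to YFP. The insert is D. melanogaster Cdc42 with the Q61L substitution, and the depositor also notes an additional single-nucleotide change at A172T in the ORF. It was introduced by Gateway cloning, so in the sequenced 11.3 kb plasmid the Cdc42 coding region sits between attB1 and attB2 sites. These lie just downstream of an EYFP coding sequence and a short polylinker, an arrangement consistent with a single YFP-Cdc42 fusion.

Expression is recorded as GAL4-dependent, as expected for a UAS vector. The automated annotation does not label UAS repeats, but it does find P element 5' sequence fragments directly upstream of EYFP. In pUASp, such sequence forms the P transposase-derived basal promoter that permits germline as well as somatic expression. P element 5' and 3' end sequences and a mini-white gene are also annotated. These features support transposase-mediated insertion into the fly genome and identification of transformants by eye colour. The small mini-white, Or2a, bom and rop fragments called elsewhere are probably genomic or backbone remnants rather than functional parts.

In E. coli the plasmid replicates from a ColE1/pUC-type origin and is selected with ampicillin through the bla gene. It is suited to making transgenic flies in which tissue-specific GAL4 drivers switch on fluorescently tagged, activated Cdc42, for example to follow its localisation or to study the effects of sustained Cdc42 signalling.
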