Features (pLannotate 1.2.2; 19 found; start..end, strand, type, name):
    451..548     +  misc_feature   P element 5' end (fragment): No description available
    551..683     +  misc_feature   P element 5' end (fragment): No description available
    715..1431    +  CDS            EYFP: EYFP is a basic (constitutively fluorescent) green/yellow fluorescent protein published in 1996, derived from Aequorea victoria. It is reported to be a very rapidly-maturing weak dimer with high acid sensitivity.
   1432..1496    +  misc_feature   MCS: multiple cloning site
   1501..1525    +  protein_bind   attB1: mutant version of attB; recombination site for the Gateway® BP reaction BP Clonase™
   1528..2100    +  CDS            Cdc42: CDC42_DROME - Experimental evidence at protein level: Swiss-Prot protein existence level 1. Regulates mbt kinase activity and is also required to recruit mbt to adherens junctions (PubMed:12490550). Together with mbt and Frl, regulates photoreceptor cell morphogenesis (PubMed:12490550, PubMed:26801180). Together with Frl, has a role in the neuronal development of mushroom bodies (PubMed:26801180). From Drosophila melanogaster (Fruit fly).
   2105..2129    -  protein_bind   attB2: mutant version of attB; recombination site for the Gateway® BP reaction BP Clonase™
   2134..2152    +  misc_feature   MCS (fragment): pUC18/19 multiple cloning site
   2900..3598    +  CDS            Or2a (fragment): OR2A_DROME - Also known as AN4, DOR2F.1, dor62, OR2F.1. Experimental evidence at transcript level: Swiss-Prot protein existence level 2. Odorant receptor which mediates acceptance or avoidance behavior, depending on its substrates. The odorant receptor repertoire encodes a large collection of odor stimuli that vary widely in identity, intensity, and duration. May form a complex with Orco to form odorant-sensing units, providing sensitive and prolonged odorant signaling and calcium permeability. From Drosophila melanogaster (Fruit fly).
   3585..3817    +  misc_feature   P element 3' end: P element 3' end
   3817..4320    +  gene           mini-white (fragment): white; This modified version of the white gene lacks part of the first intron.
   4319..4388    -  misc_feature   bom (fragment): basis of mobility region from pBR322
   4490..4525    -  CDS            rop (fragment): Rop protein, which maintains plasmids at low copy number; rop
   4620..4724    +  promoter       AmpR promoter: bla
   4725..5585    +  CDS            AmpR: β-lactamase; bla; confers resistance to ampicillin, carbenicillin, and related antibiotics
   5756..6344    +  rep_origin     ori: high-copy-number ColE1/pMB1/pBR322/pUC origin of replication
   6350..6578    +  CDS            mini-white (fragment): Drosophila white gene eye color pigment; white; This is a modified version of the white gene lacking part of the first intron.
   6579..7164    +  misc_feature   P element 5' end: No description available
   7175..11294   -  gene           mini-white: white; This modified version of the white gene lacks part of the first intron.
>Addgene plasmid #52250 | pUASp YFP Cdc42 CA | addgene full sequence | sequence record 499287 | Addgene Long Read Sequencing Result
AATTGGCCGCTCTAGCCCCCCCTCGAATGTTCTCTCTCTTCTCTTCTCTCTCTCTTTCTCGAATGTTCTC
TCTCTTCTCTTCTCTCTCTCTTTCTCGAGGTCATCAAGCTTAGGCCTCCAAGGCGGAGTACTGTCCTCCG
GGCTGGCGGAGTACTGTCCTCCGGCAAGGCGGAGTACTGTCCTCCGGGCTGGCGGAGTACTGTCCTCCGG
CAAGGCGGAGTACTGTCCTCCGGGCTGGCGGAGTACTGTCCTCCGGCAAGGCGGAGTACTGTCCTCCGGG
CTGGCGGAGTACTGTCCTCCGGCAAGGCGGAGTACTGTCCTCCGGGCTGGCGGAGTACTGTCCTCCGGCA
AGGCGGAGTACTGTCCTCCGGGCTGGCGGAGTACTGTCCTCCGGCAAGGCGGAGTACTGTCCTCCGGGCT
GGCGGAGTACTGTCCTCCGGCAAGGGTCGAGTCGATAGCCGAAGCTTACCGAAGTATACACTTAAATTCA
GTGCACGTTTGCTTGTTGAGAGGAAAGGTTGTGTGCGGACGAATTTTTTTTTGAAAACCGGTGATAGAGC
CTGAACCAGAAAAGATAAAAGAAGGCTATACCAGTGGGAGTACACAAACAGAGTAAGTTTGAATAGTAAA
AAAAATCATTTATGTAAACAATAACGTGACTGTGCGTTAGGTCCTGTTCATTGGTACCCGCCCGGGGATC
AGATCCGCGGCCGCATGGTGAGCAAGGGCGAGGAGCTGTTCACCGGGGTGGTGCCCATCCTGGTCGAGCT
GGACGGCGACGTAAACGGCCACAAGTTCAGCGTGTCCGGCGAGGGCGAGGGCGATGCCACCTACGGCAAG
CTGACCCTGAAGTTCATCTGCACCACCGGCAAGCTGCCCGTGCCCTGGCCCACCCTCGTGACCACCTTCG
GCTACGGCCTGCAGTGCTTCGCCCGCTACCCCGACCACATGAAGCAGCACGACTTCTTCAAGTCCGCCAT
GCCCGAAGGCTACGTCCAGGAGCGCACCATCTTCTTCAAGGACGACGGCAACTACAAGACCCGCGCCGAG
GTGAAGTTCGAGGGCGACACCCTGGTGAACCGCATCGAGCTGAAGGGCATCGACTTCAAGGAGGACGGCA
ACATCCTGGGGCACAAGCTGGAGTACAACTACAACAGCCACAACGTCTATATCATGGCCGACAAGCAGAA
GAACGGCATCAAGGTGAACTTCAAGATCCGCCACAACATCGAGGACGGCAGCGTGCAGCTCGCCGACCAC
TACCAGCAGAACACCCCCATCGGCGACGGCCCCGTGCTGCTGCCCGACAACCACTACCTGAGCTACCAGT
CCGCCCTGAGCAAAGACCCCAACGAGAAGCGCGATCACATGGTCCTGCTGGAGTTCGTGACCGCCGCCGG
GATCACTCTCGGCATGGACGAGCTGTACAAGTCCGGACTCAGATCTCGAGCTCAAGCTTCGAATTCTGCA
GTCGACGGTACCGCGGGCCCGGGATCATCAACAAGTTTGTACAAAAAAGCAGGCTTAATGCAAACCATCA
AGTGCGTGGTCGTCGGCGACGGAGCCGTGGGTAAGACATGCCTGCTCATCTCGTATACAACCAACAAGTT
CCCGTCGGAGTACGTGCCCACGGTGTTCGACAACTATGCGGTCACTGTGATGATCGGCGGTGAGCCCTAC
ACACTGGGCCTGTTCGATACGGCCGGACTAGAGGACTACGATCGGCTGCGTCCGCTCTCCTATCCGCAGA
CGGATGTCTTCCTTGTCTGCTTTTCGGTGGTCAGTCCCAGTTCCTTCGAGAACGTCAAGGAGAAGTGGGT
GCCCGAGATTACACACCATTGCCAAAAGACGCCGTTCCTGCTGGTGGGCACACAGATTGATTTGCGCGAC
GAGAACAGCACGCTGGAGAAGCTGGCCAAGAACAAGCAGAAGCCCATCACCATGGAGCAGGGCGAGAAGC
TGGCCAAGGAGCTGAAGGCCGTCAAGTACGTGGAGTGCTCGGCCTTGACACAGAAGGGCCTGAAAAATGT
ATTCGACGAGACCATCCTGGCCGCCCTCGAGCCACCAGAGCCCACAAAGAAAAGGAAGTGCAAATTCTTA
TAAAACCCAGCTTTCTTGTACAAAGTGGTTGATGATCCTCTAGAGTCGACCTCGAACGTTAACGTTAACG
TAACGTTAACTCGAGGAGCTTGATAACATTATACCTAAACCCATGGTCAAGAGTAAACATTTCTGCCTTT
GAAGTTGAGAACACAATTAAGCATCCCCTGGTTAAACCTGACATTCATACTTGTTAATAGCGCCATAAAC
ATAGCACCAATTTCGAAGAAATCAGTTAAAAGCAATTAGCAATTAGCAATTAGCAATAACTCTGCTGACT
TCAAAACGAGAAGAGTTGCAAGTATTTGTAAGGCACAGTTTATAGACCACCGACGGCTCATTAGGGCTCG
TCATGTAACTAAGCGCGGTGAAACCCAATTGAACATATAGTGGAATTATTATTATCAATGGGGAAGATTT
AACCCTCAGGTAGCAAAGTAATTTAATTGCAAATAGAGAGTCCTAAGACTAAATAATATATTTAAAAATC
TGGCCCTTTGACCTTGCTTGTCAGGTGCATTTGGGTTCAATCGTAAGTTGCTTCTATATAAACACTTTCC
CCATCCCCGCAATAATGAAGAATACCGCAGAATAAAGAGAGATTTGCAACAAAAAATAAAGGCATTGCGA
AAACTTTTTATGGGGGATCATTACACTCGGGCCTACGGTTACAATTCCCAGCCACTTAAGCGACAAGTTT
GGCCAACAATCCATCTAATAGCTAATAGCGCAATCACTGGTAATCGCAAGAGTATATAGGCAATAGAACC
CATGGATTTGACCAAAGGTAACCGAGACAATGGAGAAGCAAGAGGATTTCAAACTGAACACCCACAGTGC
TGTGTACTACCACTGGCGCGTTTGGGAGCTCACTGGCCTGATGCGTCCTCCGGGCGTTTCAAGCCTGCTT
TACGTGGTATACTCCATTACGGTCAACTTGGTGGTCACCGTGCTGTTTCCCTTGAGCTTGCTGGCCAGGC
TGCTGTTCACCACCAACATGGCCGGATTGTGCGAGAACCTGACCATAACTATTACCGATATTGTGGCCAA
TTTGAAGTTTGCGAATGTGTACATGGTGAGGAAGCAGCTCCATGAGATTCGCTCTCTCCTAAGGCTCATG
GACGCTAGAGCCCGGCTGGTGGGCGATCCCGAGGAGATTTCTGCCTTGAGGAAGGAAGTGAATATCGCAC
AGGGCACTTTCCGCACCTTTGCCAGTATTTTCGTATTTGGCACTACTTTGAGTTGCGTCCGCGTGGTCGT
TCGCCCGGATCGAGAGCTCCTGTATCCGGCCTGGTTCGGCGTTGACTGGATGCACTCCACCAGAAACTAT
GTGCTCATCAATATCTACCAGCTCTTCGGCTTGATAGTGCAGGCTATACAGAACTGCGCTAGTGACTCCT
ATCCGCCTGCGTTTCTCTGCCTGCTCACGGGTCATATGCGTGCTTTGGAGCTGAGGGTGCGGCGGATTGG
CTGCAGCCAAGCTTTGCGTACTCGCAAATTATTAAAAATAAAACTTTAAAAATAATTTCGTCTAATTAAT
ATTATGAGTTAATTCAAACCCCACGGACATGCTAAGGGTTAATCAACAATCATATCGCTGTCTCACTCAG
ACTCAATACGACACTCAGAATACTATTCCTTTCACTCGCACTTATTGCAAGCATACGTTAAGTGGATGTC
TCTTGCCGACGGGACCACCTTATGTTATTTCATCATGGTCTGGCCATTCTCATCGTGAGCTTCCGGGTGC
TCGCATATCTGGCTCTAAGACTTCGGGCCCGACGCAAGGAGTAGCCGACATATATCCGAAATAACTGCTT
GTTTTTTTTTTTTACCATTATTACCATCGTGTTTACTGTTTATTGCCCCCTCAAAAAGCTAATGTAATTA
TATTTGTGCCAATAAAAACAAGATATGACCTATAGAATACAAGTATTTCCCCTTCGAACATCCCCACAAG
TAGACTTTGGATTTGTCTTCTAACCAAAAGACTTACACACCTGCATACCTTACATCAAAAACTCGTTTAT
CGCTACATAAAACACCGGGATATATTTTTTATATACATACTTTTCAAATCGCGCGCCCTCTTCATAATTC
ACCTCCACCACACCACGTTTCGTAGTTGCTCTTTCGCTGTCTCCCACCCGCTCTCCGCAACACATTCACC
TTTTGTTCGACGACCTTGGAGCGACTGTCGTTAGTTCCGCGCGATTCGGTGCGGTATTTCACACCGCATA
TGGTGCACTCTCAGTACAATCTGCTCTGATGCCGCATAGTTAAGCCAGCCCCGACACCCGCCAACACCCG
CTGACGCGCCCTGACGGGCTTGTCTGCTCCCGGCATCCGCTTACAGACAAGCTGTGACCGTCTCCGGGAG
CTGCATGTGTCAGAGGTTTTCACCGTCATCACCGAAACGCGCGAGACGAAAGGGCCTCGTGATACGCCTA
TTTTTATAGGTTAATGTCATGATAATAATGGTTTCTTAGACGTCAGGTGGCACTTTTCGGGGAAATGTGC
GCGGAACCCCTATTTGTTTATTTTTCTAAATACATTCAAATATGTATCCGCTCATGAGACAATAACCCTG
ATAAATGCTTCAATAATATTGAAAAAGGAAGAGTATGAGTATTCAACATTTCCGTGTCGCCCTTATTCCC
TTTTTTGCGGCATTTTGCCTTCCTGTTTTTGCTCACCCAGAAACGCTGGTGAAAGTAAAAGATGCTGAAG
ATCAGTTGGGTGCACGAGTGGGTTACATCGAACTGGATCTCAACAGCGGTAAGATCCTTGAGAGTTTTCG
CCCCGAAGAACGTTTTCCAATGATGAGCACTTTTAAAGTTCTGCTATGTGGCGCGGTATTATCCCGTATT
GACGCCGGGCAAGAGCAACTCGGTCGCCGCATACACTATTCTCAGAATGACTTGGTTGAGTACTCACCAG
TCACAGAAAAGCATCTTACGGATGGCATGACAGTAAGAGAATTATGCAGTGCTGCCATAACCATGAGTGA
TAACACTGCGGCCAACTTACTTCTGACAACGATCGGAGGACCGAAGGAGCTAACCGCTTTTTTGCACAAC
ATGGGGGATCATGTAACTCGCCTTGATCGTTGGGAACCGGAGCTGAATGAAGCCATACCAAACGACGAGC
GTGACACCACGATGCCTGTAGCAATGGCAACAACGTTGCGCAAACTATTAACTGGCGAACTACTTACTCT
AGCTTCCCGGCAACAATTAATAGACTGGATGGAGGCGGATAAAGTTGCAGGACCACTTCTGCGCTCGGCC
CTTCCGGCTGGCTGGTTTATTGCTGATAAATCTGGAGCCGGTGAGCGTGGGTCTCGCGGTATCATTGCAG
CACTGGGGCCAGATGGTAAGCCCTCCCGTATCGTAGTTATCTACACGACGGGGAGTCAGGCAACTATGGA
TGAACGAAATAGACAGATCGCTGAGATAGGTGCCTCACTGATTAAGCATTGGTAACTGTCAGACCAAGTT
TACTCATATATACTTTAGATTGATTTAAAACTTCATTTTTAATTTAAAAGGATCTAGGTGAAGATCCTTT
TTGATAATCTCATGACCAAAATCCCTTAACGTGAGTTTTCGTTCCACTGAGCGTCAGACCCCGTAGAAAA
GATCAAAGGATCTTCTTGAGATCCTTTTTTTCTGCGCGTAATCTGCTGCTTGCAAACAAAAAAACCACCG
CTACCAGCGGTGGTTTGTTTGCCGGATCAAGAGCTACCAACTCTTTTTCCGAAGGTAACTGGCTTCAGCA
GAGCGCAGATACCAAATACTGTTCTTCTAGTGTAGCCGTAGTTAGGCCACCACTTCAAGAACTCTGTAGC
ACCGCCTACATACCTCGCTCTGCTAATCCTGTTACCAGTGGCTGCTGCCAGTGGCGATAAGTCGTGTCTT
ACCGGGTTGGACTCAAGACGATAGTTACCGGATAAGGCGCAGCGGTCGGGCTGAACGGGGGGTTCGTGCA
CACAGCCCAGCTTGGAGCGAACGACCTACACCGAACTGAGATACCTACAGCGTGAGCTATGAGAAAGCGC
CACGCTTCCCGAAGGGAGAAAGGCGGACAGGTATCCGGTAAGCGGCAGGGTCGGAACAGGAGAGCGCACG
AGGGAGCTTCCAGGGGGAAACGCCTGGTATCTTTATAGTCCTGTCGGGTTTCGCCACCTCTGACTTGAGC
GTCGATTTTTGTGATGCTCGTCAGGGGGGCGGAGCCTATGGAAAAACGCCTTCTTCTTGAACTCGGGCTC
GGTGCCAGTATACCTCAAATGGTTGTCGTACCTCTCATGGTTCCGTTACGCCAACGAGGGTCTGCTGATT
AACCAATGGGCGGACGTGGAGCCGGGCGAAATTAGCTGCACATCGTCGAACACCACGTGCCCCAGTTCGG
GCAAGGTCATCCTGGAGACGCTTAACTTCTCCGCCGCCGATCTGCCGCTGGACTACGTGGGTCTGGCCCA
TGATGAAATAACATAAGGTGGTCCCGTCGATAGCCGAAGCTTACCGAAGTATACACTTAAATTCAGTGCA
CGTTTGCTTGTTGAGAGGAAAGGTTGTGTGCGGACGAATTTTTTTTTGAAAACATTAACCCTTACGTGGA
ATAAAAAAAAATGAAATATTGCAAATTTTGCTGCAAAGCTGTGACTGGAGTAAAATTAATTCACGTGCCG
AAGTGTGCTATTAAGAGAAAATTGTGGGAGCAGAGCCTTGGGTGCAGCCTTGGTGAAAACTCCCAAATTT
GTGATACCCACTTTAATGATTCGCAGTGGAAGGCTGCACCTGCAAAAGGTCAGACATTTAAAAGGAGGCG
ACTCAACGCAGATGCCGTACCTAGTAAAGTGATAGAGCCTGAACCAGAAAAGATAAAAGAAGGCTATACC
AGTGGGAGTACACAAACAGAGTAAGTTTGAATAGTAAAAAAAATCATTTATGTAAACAATAACGTGACTG
TGCGTTAGGTCCTGTTCATTGTTTAATGAAAATAAGAGCTTGAGGGAAAAAATTCGTACTTTGGAGTACG
AAATGCGTCGTTTAGAGCAGCAGCCGAATTAATTCTAGTTCCAGTGAAATCCAAGCATTTTCTAAATTAA
ATGTATTCTTATTATTATAGTTGTTATTTTTGATATATATAAACAACACTATTATGCCCACCATTTTTTT
GAGATGCATCTACACAAGGAACAAACACTGGATGTCACTTTCAGTTCAAATTGTAACGCTAATCACTCCG
AACAGGTCACAAAAAATTACCTTAAAAAGTCATAATATTAAATTAGAATAAATATAGCTGTGAGGGAAAT
ATATACAAATATATTGGAGCAAATAAATTGTACATACAAATATTTATTACTAATTTCTATTGAGACGAAA
TGAACCACTCGGAACCATTTGAGCGAACCGAATCGCGCGGAACTAACGACAGTCGCTCCAAGGTCGTCGA
ACAAAAGGTGAATGTGTTGCGGAGAGCGGGTGGGAGACAGCGAAAGAGCAACTACGAAACGTGGTGTGGT
GGAGGTGAATTATGAAGAGGGCGCGCGATTTGAAAAGTATGTATATAAAAAATATATCCCGGTGTTTTAT
GTAGCGATAAACGAGTTTTTGATGTAAGGTATGCAGGTGTGTAAGTCTTTTGGTTAGAAGACAAATCCAA
AGTCTACTTGTGGGGATGTTCGAAGGGGAAATACTTGTATTCTATAGGTCATATCTTGTTTTTATTGGCA
CAAATATAATTACATTAGCTTTTTGAGGGGGCAATAAACAGTAAACACGATGGTAATAATGGTAAAAAAA
AAAAACAAGCAGTTATTTCGGATATATGTCGGCTACTCCTTGCGTCGGGCCCGAAGTCTTAGAGCCAGAT
ATGCGAGCACCCGGAAGCTCACGATGAGAATGGCCAGACCCACGTAGTCCAGCGGCAGATCGGCGGCGGA
GAAGTTAAGCGTCTCCAGGATGACCTTGCCCGAACTGGGGCACGTGGTGTTCGACGATGTGCAGCTAATT
TCGCCCGGCTCCACGTCCGCCCATTGGTTAATCAGCAGACCCTCGTTGGCGTAACGGAACCATGAGAGGT
ACGACAACCATTTGAGGTATACTGGCACCGAGCCCGAGTTCAAGAAGAAGCCGCCAAAGAGCAGGAATGG
TATGATAACCGGCGGACCCACAGACAGCGCCATCGAGGTCGAGGAGCTGGCGCAGGATATTAGATATCCG
AAGGACGTTGACACATTGGCCACCAGAGTGACCAGCGCCAGGCAGTTGAAGAAGTGCAGCACTCCGGCCC
GCAGTCCGATCATCGGATAGGCAATCGCCGTGAAGACCAGTGGCACTGTGAGAAAAAGCGGCAATTCGGC
AATCGTTTTGCCCAGAAAGTATGTGTCACAGCGATAAAGTCGACTTCGGGCCTCCCTCATAAAAACTGGC
AGCTCTGAGGTGAACACCTAAATCGAATCGATTCATTAGAAAGTTAGTAAATTATTGAAATGCAAATGTA
TTCTAAACATGACTTACATTTATCGTGGCAAAGACGTTTTGAAAGGTCATGTTGGTCAGGAAGAGGAAGA
TGGCTCCGTTGATATTCATCACACCCACTTGCGTGAGTTGTTGGCCCAAAAAGATGAGGCCAATCAAGAT
GGCAACCATCTGCAAATTAAAATGTTACTCGCATCTCATTAATATTCGCGAGTTAAATGAAATTTATTTA
TCTTCTGCAAAACTATAAACTATACATCTCATTGAAAAAAACTAAGAAGGGTGTGGAATCAGGCAATTCT
ATCTAAAATCTAGCGAATTTGTTTCCAAGAATTGTAAGCGTTATATCATTTGTTTCCACTGGAACCACTC
ACCGTTGTCTGAATAAGTCGCACTTTTACGAGGAGTGGTTCCTTGAGCACCGACAGCCAGGATCGCCACA
GGACCGCCCGGAACTGCATGAACCAGGTGGCCTTGTAGGTGTACCCATTCTCCGGCTGCTCCAGTGGCTT
CTCCAGATTTTTGGTGGCCAACAACTGCTCCATATCCCGGGCTACTTTGCTAATGGCAAAATTGTCGCAT
ATCTTGGCGATCCGATCACGGGACTCGATCTCCCGTCCGGGCACAACGGCCAACACCTGTACGTAAAAGT
CCGCCGGATTGTAGTTGGTAGGACACTGGGCACCCACGCTGGATAGGAGTTGAGATGTTATGTAATACTA
GATACCCTTAATAAACACATCGAACTCACTAGGAAAAGAAGTCGACGGCTTCGCTGGGAGTGCCCAAGAA
AGCTACCCTGCCCTCGGCCATCAGAAGGATCTTGTCAAAGAGCTCAAACAGCTCGGAAGACGGCTGATGA
ATGGTCAGGATGACGGTCTTGCCCTTCTGCGACAGCTTCTTCAGCACCTGGACGACGCTGTGGGCGGTAA
AGGAGTCCAGTCCGGAGGTGGGCTCATCGCAGATCAGAAGCGGCGGATCGGTTAGAGCCTCGGAGGCGAA
TGCCAGACGCTTCCTTTCTCCGCCGGACAGACCTTTCACCCTGCCGGGCACACCGATGATCGTGTGCTGA
CATTTGCTGAGCGAAAGCTCCTGGATCACCTGATCCACGCGGGCCACTCGCTGCCGATAGGTCAGATGTC
GTGGCATCCGCACCATGGCTTGGAAAATCAGGTGTTCCCTGGCCGTTAGGGAGCCGATAAAGAGGTCATC
CTGCTGGACATAGGCGCACCTGGCCTGCATCTCCTTGGCGTCCACAGGTTGGCCATTGAGCAGTCGCATC
CCGGATGGCGATACTTGGATGCCCTGCGGCGATCGAAAGGCAAGGGCATTCAGCAGGGTCGTCTTTCCGG
CACCGGAACTGCCCATCACGGCCAAAAGTTCGCCCGGATAGGCCACGCCGCAAACTGAGTTTCAAATTGG
TAATTGGACCCTTTATTAAGATTTCACACAGATCAGCCGACTGCGAATAGAAACTCACCGTTCTTGAGCA
AATGTTTCCTGGGCGCCGGTATGTGTCGCTCGTTGCAGAATAGTCCGCGTGTCCGGTTGACCAGCTGCCG
CCATCCGGAGCCCGGCTGATTGACCGCCCCAAAGATGTCCATATTGTGCCAGGCATAGGTGAGGTTCTCG
GCTAGTTGGCCGCTCCCTGAACCGGAGTCCTCCGGCGGACTGGGTGGCCGGAGCGTGCCGTAGTTTTTGG
CCTGCCCGAAGCCCTGGTTAATGCAGCTCTGCGAAGCCGCTCCGCTGTCACCCTGCAATGATAGGGGATC
TCAAATATCAACTACAAGCGTTATGCTCATCTAACCCCGAACAAAAAGTACCCCGAAGTATCCTACGAAG
TAGGTTTATACTTTTATTTATTTTTTGTGCATCTAGGATCAGCTTAAAATATCTGGTTGTTATATTTTTT
GTAAAAAAGAATATAGTCGAAAATGAATGCCTTTAGATGTCTTGATCATGATATGATCTCAAAAATTGTC
TTATATAGCGAGAACAGCTACCAGAATAATCTGTTTCGTGTCACTATTTGTTTGTGCAATTGCGGTTTGG
GATTTTTGTGGGTCGCAGTTCTCACGCCGCAGACAATTTGATGTTGCAATCGCAGTTCCTATAGATCAAG
TGAACTTAAGATGTATGCACATGTACTACTCACATTGTTCAGATGCTCGGCAGATGGGTGTTTGCTGCCT
CCGCGAATTAATAGCTCCTGATCCTCTTGGCCCATTGCCGGGATTTTTCACACTTTCCCCTGCTTACCCA
CCCAAAACCAATCACCACCCCAATCACTCAAAAAACAAACAAAAATAAGAAGCGAGAGGAGTTTTGGCAC
AGCACTTTGTGTTTAATTGATGGCGTAAACCGCTTGGAGCTTCGTCACGAAACCGCTGACAAAATGCAAC
TGAAGGCGGACATTGACGCTACGTAACGCTACAAACGGTGGCGAAAGAGATAGCGGACGCAGCGGCGAAA
GAGACGGCGATATTTCTGTGGACAGAGAAGGAGGCAAACAGCGCTGACTTTGAGTGGAATGTCATTTTGA
GTGAGAGGTAATCGAAAGAACCTGGTACATCAAATACCCTTGGATCGAAGTAAATTTAAAACTGATCAGA
TAAGTTCAATGATATCCAGTGCAGTAAAAAAAAAAAATGTTTTTTTTATCTACTTTCCGCAAAAATGGGT
TTTATTAACTTACATACATACTAG
