>Addgene plasmid #52250 | pUASp YFP Cdc42 CA | addgene partial sequence | sequence record 81555 | EGFP-C 5'-CATGGTCCTGCTGGAGTTCGTG-3'
TGGACGAGCTGTACAAGTCCGGACTCAGATCTCGAGCTCAAGCTTCGAATTCTGCAGTCGACGGTACCGC
GGGCCCGGGATCATCAACAAGTTTGTACAAAAAAGCAGGCTTAATGCAAACCATCAAGTGCGTGGTCGTC
GGCGACGGAGCCGTGGGTAAGACATGCCTGCTCATCTCGTATACAACCAACAAGTTCCCGTCGGAGTACG
TGCCCACGGTGTTCGACAACTATGCGGTCACTGTGATGATCGGCGGTGAGCCCTACACACTGGGCCTGTT
CGATACGGCCGGACTAGAGGACTACGATCGGCTGCGTCCGCTCTCCTATCCGCAGACGGATGTCTTCCTT
GTCTGCTTTTCGGTGGTCAGTCCCAGTTCCTTCGAGAACGTCAAGGAGAAGTGGGTGCCCGAGATTACAC
ACCATTGCCAAAAGACGCCGTTCCTGCTGGTGGGCACACAGATTGATTTGCGCGACGAGAACAGCACGCT
GGAGAAGCTGGCCAAGAACAAGCAGAAGCCCATCACCATGGAGCAGGGCGAGAAGCTGGCCAAGGAGCTG
AAGGCCGTCAAGTACGTGGAGTGCTCGGCCTTGACACAGAAGGGCCTGAAAAATGTATTCGACGAGACCA
TCCTGGCCGCCCTCGAGCCACCAGAGCCCACAAAGAAAAGGAAGTGCAAATTCTTATAAAACCCAGCTTT
CTTGTACAAAGTGGTTGATGATCCTCTAGAGTCGACCTCGAACGTTAACGTTAACGTAACGTTAACTCGA
GGAGCTTGATAACATTATACCTAAACCCATGGTCAAGAGTAAACATTTCTGCCTTTGAAGTTGAGAACAC
AATTAAGCATCCCCTGGTTAAACCTGACATTCATACTTGTTAATAGCGCCATAAACATAGCACCAATTTC
GAAGAAATCAGTTAAAAGCAATTAGCAATTAGCAATTAGCAATAACTCTGCTGACTTCAAAACGAGAAGA
GTTGCAAGTATTTGTAAGGCACAGTTTATAGAC
